Addgene plasmid #119989: pMaCTag-10
Purpose: Template for C-terminal PCR tagging of mammalian genes (without selection) with mKOk
Depositing lab: Michael Knop. Depositing organization: Universitaet Heidelberg. Publication: CRISPR-Cas12a-assisted PCR tagging of mammalian genes. Fueller J, Herbst K, Meurer M, Gubicza K, Kurtulmus B, Knopf JD, Kirrmaier D, Buchmuller BC, Pereira G, Lemberg MK, Knop M. J Cell Biol. 2020 Jun 1;219(6). pii: 151766. doi: 10.1083/jcb.201910210. PubMed 32406907.
Backbone
  Vector backbone: pFA6a
  Backbone size w/o insert (bp): 2412
  Vector type: PCR Template
Growth in bacteria
  Bacterial resistance: Ampicillin, 100 μg/mL
  Growth temperature: 37°C
  Growth strain: DH5alpha
  Copy number: High Copy
Gene/Insert
  Gene/Insert name: mKOk
  Species: H. sapiens (human)
  Promoter: None
  Tag / fusion protein: mKOk (C terminal on backbone)
  Cloning method: Restriction Enzyme; 5′ cloning site BamHI (not destroyed); 3′ cloning site SpeI (not destroyed)
  Sequencing primers: 5′ SP6; 3′ AAACCACAACTAGAATGCAGTG
Terms and licenses: Academic/Nonprofit Terms; Industry Terms: Not Available to Industry
Depositor comments: Template plasmid for C-terminal PCR tagging of mammalian genes. For M1 and M2 tagging oligo design please visit www.pcr-tagging.com Please visit https://www.biorxiv.org/content/early/2018/11/20/473876 for BioRxiv preprint
How to cite: pMaCTag-10 was a gift from Michael Knop (Addgene plasmid # 119989 ; http://n2t.net/addgene:119989 ; RRID:Addgene_119989)
