[The description below was written by a language model from this plasmid's Addgene catalogue record and pLannotate feature annotations shown in this document.]
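Description:
pMaCTag-10 is a small (about 3.6 kb) PCR template plasmid built on the pFA6a backbone. It is not an expression vector. It serves as the amplification template for CRISPR-Cas12a-assisted C-terminal tagging of endogenous mammalian genes. It is maintained in E. coli as a high-copy plasmid through a ColE1/pUC-type origin and selected with ampicillin via the β-lactamase gene and its own promoter. Short remnants of lacI, rop and bom are annotated in the backbone. SP6 and T7 phage promoters flank the cassette; the SP6 site is listed as a sequencing primer site.

The cassette lies between BamHI and SpeI sites. It begins with the coding sequence of mKOκ, a constitutively fluorescent orange protein. This sequence has no promoter of its own, because it is meant to be fused in frame to the 3′ end of a target gene and expressed from that gene's native promoter. The catalogue lists the insert species as human, but the feature annotation traces mKOκ to the coral Verrillofungia concinna. An SV40 polyadenylation signal follows the tag, then a human U6 RNA polymerase III promoter flanked by two loxP sites in the same orientation, which should allow Cre-mediated excision of the U6 element.

In the PCR tagging approach, gene-specific M1 and M2 oligos amplify this cassette. From general knowledge of the method rather than the record, these oligos add the homology arms and a Cas12a crRNA sequence placed downstream of U6. No mammalian selection marker is annotated, matching the "without selection" purpose. The depositor and sequencing-derived records show the same features, differing only in their start coordinate.
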