Features (pLannotate 1.2.2; 13 found; start..end, strand, type, name):
     64..714     +  CDS            mKO&kappa;: mKO&kappa; is a basic (constitutively fluorescent) orange fluorescent protein published in 2008, derived from Verrillofungia concinna. It has low acid sensitivity.
    724..845     +  polyA_signal   SV40 poly(A) signal: SV40 polyadenylation signal
    852..885     +  protein_bind   loxP: Cre-mediated recombination occurs in the 8-bp core sequence (GCATACAT). Cre recombinase
    892..1132    +  promoter       U6 promoter: RNA polymerase III promoter for human U6 snRNA
   1142..1175    +  protein_bind   loxP: Cre-mediated recombination occurs in the 8-bp core sequence (GCATACAT). Cre recombinase
   1213..1231    -  promoter       T7 promoter: promoter for bacteriophage T7 RNA polymerase
   1253..1306    -  CDS            lacI (fragment): lac repressor; lacI; The lac repressor binds to the lac operator to inhibit transcription in E. coli. This inhibition can be relieved by adding lactose or isopropyl-β-D-thiogalactopyranoside (IPTG).
   1489..2077    -  rep_origin     ori: high-copy-number ColE1/pMB1/pBR322/pUC origin of replication
   2248..3108    -  CDS            AmpR: β-lactamase; bla; confers resistance to ampicillin, carbenicillin, and related antibiotics
   3109..3213    -  promoter       AmpR promoter: bla
   3308..3343    +  CDS            rop (fragment): Rop protein, which maintains plasmids at low copy number; rop
   3445..3496    +  misc_feature   bom (fragment): basis of mobility region from pBR322
   3559..2       +  promoter       SP6 promoter (across the origin): promoter for bacteriophage SP6 RNA polymerase
>Addgene plasmid #119989 | pMaCTag-10 | depositor full sequence | sequence record 228001 | pMaCTag-10 sequence 3575 bps
GAACGCGGCCGCCAGCTGAAGCTTCGTACGTCAGGTGGAGGAGGTAGTGGCGGAGGCGGATCCGTGAGTG
TGATTAAACCAGAGATGAAGATGAGGTACTACATGGACGGCTCCGTCAATGGGCATGAGTTCACAATTGA
AGGTGAAGGCACAGGCAGACCTTACGAGGGACATCAAGAGATGACACTACGCGTCACAATGGCCGAAGGC
GGGCCAATGCCTTTCGCGTTTGACTTAGTGTCACACGTGTTCTGTTACGGCCACAGAGTTTTTACTAAAT
ATCCAGAAGAGATACCAGACTATTTCAAACAAGCATTTCCTGAAGGCCTGTCATGGGAAAGGTCGTTGGA
GTTCGAAGATGGTGGGTCCGCTTCAGTCAGTGCGCATATAAGCCTTAGAGGAAACACCTTCTACCACAAA
TCCAAATTTACTGGGGTTAACTTTCCTGCCGATGGTCCTATCATGCAAAACCAAAGTGTTGATTGGGAGC
CATCAACCGAGAAAATTACTGCCAGCGACGGAGTTCTGAAGGGTGATGTTACGATGTACCTAAAACTTGA
AGGAGGCGGCAATCACAAATGCCAATTCAAGACTACTTACAAGGCGGCAAAAGAAATTCTTGAAATGCCA
GGAGATCATTACATCGGTCATCGCCTCGTCAGGAAAACCGAAGGCAACATTACTGAGCAAGTAGAAGATG
CAGTAGCTCATTCCTGAACTAGTAACTTGTTTATTGCAGCTTATAATGGTTACAAATAAAGCAATAGCAT
CACAAATTTCACAAATAAAGCATTTTTTTCACTGCATTCTAGTTGTGGTTTGTCCAAACTCATCAATGTA
TCTTAGTCGATATAACTTCGTATAGCATACATTATACGAAGTTATGTCGAGGAGGGCCTATTTCCCATGA
TTCCTTCATATTTGCATATACGATACAAGGCTGTTAGAGAGATAATTGGAATTAATTTGACTGTAAACAC
AAAGATATTAGTACAAAATACGTGACGTAGAAAGTAATAATTTCTTGGGTAGTTTGCAGTTTTAAAATTA
TGTTTTAAAATGGACTATCATATGCTTACCGTAACTTGAAAGTATTTCGATTTCTTGGCTTTATATATCT
TGTGGAAAGGACGAAACACCGATAACTTCGTATAGCATACATTATACGAAGTTATGGTACCGATGCAGCT
AGCCCGCGGATCTGCCGGTCTCCCTATAGTGAGTCGTATTAATTTCGATAAGCCAGGTTAACCTGCATTA
ATGAATCGGCCAACGCGCGGGGAGAGGCGGTTTGCGTATTGGGCGCTCTTCCGCTTCCTCGCTCACTGAC
TCGCTGCGCTCGGTCGTTCGGCTGCGGCGAGCGGTATCAGCTCACTCAAAGGCGGTAATACGGTTATCCA
CAGAATCAGGGGATAACGCAGGAAAGAACATGTGAGCAAAAGGCCAGCAAAAGGCCAGGAACCGTAAAAA
GGCCGCGTTGCTGGCGTTTTTCCATAGGCTCCGCCCCCCTGACGAGCATCACAAAAATCGACGCTCAAGT
CAGAGGTGGCGAAACCCGACAGGACTATAAAGATACCAGGCGTTTCCCCCTGGAAGCTCCCTCGTGCGCT
CTCCTGTTCCGACCCTGCCGCTTACCGGATACCTGTCCGCCTTTCTCCCTTCGGGAAGCGTGGCGCTTTC
TCAATGCTCACGCTGTAGGTATCTCAGTTCGGTGTAGGTCGTTCGCTCCAAGCTGGGCTGTGTGCACGAA
CCCCCCGTTCAGCCCGACCGCTGCGCCTTATCCGGTAACTATCGTCTTGAGTCCAACCCGGTAAGACACG
ACTTATCGCCACTGGCAGCAGCCACTGGTAACAGGATTAGCAGAGCGAGGTATGTAGGCGGTGCTACAGA
GTTCTTGAAGTGGTGGCCTAACTACGGCTACACTAGAAGGACAGTATTTGGTATCTGCGCTCTGCTGAAG
CCAGTTACCTTCGGAAAAAGAGTTGGTAGCTCTTGATCCGGCAAACAAACCACCGCTGGTAGCGGTGGTT
TTTTTGTTTGCAAGCAGCAGATTACGCGCAGAAAAAAAGGATCTCAAGAAGATCCTTTGATCTTTTCTAC
GGGGTCTGACGCTCAGTGGAACGAAAACTCACGTTAAGGGATTTTGGTCATGAGATTATCAAAAAGGATC
TTCACCTAGATCCTTTTAAATTAAAAATGAAGTTTTAAATCAATCTAAAGTATATATGAGTAAACTTGGT
CTGACAGTTACCAATGCTTAATCAGTGAGGCACCTATCTCAGCGATCTGTCTATTTCGTTCATCCATAGT
TGCCTGACTCCCCGTCGTGTAGATAACTACGATACGGGAGGGCTTACCATCTGGCCCCAGTGCTGCAATG
ATACCGCGAGACCCACGCTCACCGGCTCCAGATTTATCAGCAATAAACCAGCCAGCCGGAAGGGCCGAGC
GCAGAAGTGGTCCTGCAACTTTATCCGCCTCCATCCAGTCTATTAATTGTTGCCGGGAAGCTAGAGTAAG
TAGTTCGCCAGTTAATAGTTTGCGCAACGTTGTTGCCATTGCTACAGGCATCGTGGTGTCACGCTCGTCG
TTTGGTATGGCTTCATTCAGCTCCGGTTCCCAACGATCAAGGCGAGTTACATGATCCCCCATGTTGTGCA
AAAAAGCGGTTAGCTCCTTCGGTCCTCCGATCGTTGTCAGAAGTAAGTTGGCCGCAGTGTTATCACTCAT
GGTTATGGCAGCACTGCATAATTCTCTTACTGTCATGCCATCCGTAAGATGCTTTTCTGTGACTGGTGAG
TACTCAACCAAGTCATTCTGAGAATAGTGTATGCGGCGACCGAGTTGCTCTTGCCCGGCGTCAATACGGG
ATAATACCGCGCCACATAGCAGAACTTTAAAAGTGCTCATCATTGGAAAACGTTCTTCGGGGCGAAAACT
CTCAAGGATCTTACCGCTGTTGAGATCCAGTTCGATGTAACCCACTCGTGCACCCAACTGATCTTCAGCA
TCTTTTACTTTCACCAGCGTTTCTGGGTGAGCAAAAACAGGAAGGCAAAATGCCGCAAAAAAGGGAATAA
GGGCGACACGGAAATGTTGAATACTCATACTCTTCCTTTTTCAATATTATTGAAGCATTTATCAGGGTTA
TTGTCTCATGAGCGGATACATATTTGAATGTATTTAGAAAAATAAACAAATAGGGGTTCCGCGCACATTT
CCCCGAAAAGTGCCACCTGACGTCTAAGAAACCATTATTATCATGACATTAACCTATAAAAATAGGCGTA
TCACGAGGCCCTTTCGTCTCGCGCGTTTCGGTGATGACGGTGAAAACCTCTGACACATGCAGCTCCCGGA
GACGGTCACAGCTTGTCTGTAAGCGGATGCCGGGAGCAGACAAGCCCGTCAGGGCGCGTCAGCGGGTGTT
GGCGGGTGTCGGGGCTGGCTTAACTATGCGGCATCAGAGCAGATTGTACTGAGAGTGCACCATATGGACA
TATTGTCGTTAGAACGCGGCTACAATTAATACATAACCTTATGTATCATACACATACGATTTAGGTGACA
CTATA
