Features (pLannotate 1.2.2; 13 found; start..end, strand, type, name):
      1..19      +  promoter       SP6 promoter: promoter for bacteriophage SP6 RNA polymerase
     81..731     +  CDS            mKO&kappa;: mKO&kappa; is a basic (constitutively fluorescent) orange fluorescent protein published in 2008, derived from Verrillofungia concinna. It has low acid sensitivity.
    741..862     +  polyA_signal   SV40 poly(A) signal: SV40 polyadenylation signal
    869..902     +  protein_bind   loxP: Cre-mediated recombination occurs in the 8-bp core sequence (GCATACAT). Cre recombinase
    909..1149    +  promoter       U6 promoter: RNA polymerase III promoter for human U6 snRNA
   1159..1192    +  protein_bind   loxP: Cre-mediated recombination occurs in the 8-bp core sequence (GCATACAT). Cre recombinase
   1230..1248    -  promoter       T7 promoter: promoter for bacteriophage T7 RNA polymerase
   1270..1323    -  CDS            lacI (fragment): lac repressor; lacI; The lac repressor binds to the lac operator to inhibit transcription in E. coli. This inhibition can be relieved by adding lactose or isopropyl-β-D-thiogalactopyranoside (IPTG).
   1506..2094    -  rep_origin     ori: high-copy-number ColE1/pMB1/pBR322/pUC origin of replication
   2265..3125    -  CDS            AmpR: β-lactamase; bla; confers resistance to ampicillin, carbenicillin, and related antibiotics
   3126..3230    -  promoter       AmpR promoter: bla
   3325..3360    +  CDS            rop (fragment): Rop protein, which maintains plasmids at low copy number; rop
   3462..3513    +  misc_feature   bom (fragment): basis of mobility region from pBR322
>Addgene plasmid #119989 | pMaCTag-10 | addgene full sequence | sequence record 232506 | Addgene NGS Result
ATTTAGGTGACACTATAGAACGCGGCCGCCAGCTGAAGCTTCGTACGTCAGGTGGAGGAGGTAGTGGCGG
AGGCGGATCCGTGAGTGTGATTAAACCAGAGATGAAGATGAGGTACTACATGGACGGCTCCGTCAATGGG
CATGAGTTCACAATTGAAGGTGAAGGCACAGGCAGACCTTACGAGGGACATCAAGAGATGACACTACGCG
TCACAATGGCCGAAGGCGGGCCAATGCCTTTCGCGTTTGACTTAGTGTCACACGTGTTCTGTTACGGCCA
CAGAGTTTTTACTAAATATCCAGAAGAGATACCAGACTATTTCAAACAAGCATTTCCTGAAGGCCTGTCA
TGGGAAAGGTCGTTGGAGTTCGAAGATGGTGGGTCCGCTTCAGTCAGTGCGCATATAAGCCTTAGAGGAA
ACACCTTCTACCACAAATCCAAATTTACTGGGGTTAACTTTCCTGCCGATGGTCCTATCATGCAAAACCA
AAGTGTTGATTGGGAGCCATCAACCGAGAAAATTACTGCCAGCGACGGAGTTCTGAAGGGTGATGTTACG
ATGTACCTAAAACTTGAAGGAGGCGGCAATCACAAATGCCAATTCAAGACTACTTACAAGGCGGCAAAAG
AAATTCTTGAAATGCCAGGAGATCATTACATCGGTCATCGCCTCGTCAGGAAAACCGAAGGCAACATTAC
TGAGCAAGTAGAAGATGCAGTAGCTCATTCCTGAACTAGTAACTTGTTTATTGCAGCTTATAATGGTTAC
AAATAAAGCAATAGCATCACAAATTTCACAAATAAAGCATTTTTTTCACTGCATTCTAGTTGTGGTTTGT
CCAAACTCATCAATGTATCTTAGTCGATATAACTTCGTATAGCATACATTATACGAAGTTATGTCGAGGA
GGGCCTATTTCCCATGATTCCTTCATATTTGCATATACGATACAAGGCTGTTAGAGAGATAATTGGAATT
AATTTGACTGTAAACACAAAGATATTAGTACAAAATACGTGACGTAGAAAGTAATAATTTCTTGGGTAGT
TTGCAGTTTTAAAATTATGTTTTAAAATGGACTATCATATGCTTACCGTAACTTGAAAGTATTTCGATTT
CTTGGCTTTATATATCTTGTGGAAAGGACGAAACACCGATAACTTCGTATAGCATACATTATACGAAGTT
ATGGTACCGATGCAGCTAGCCCGCGGATCTGCCGGTCTCCCTATAGTGAGTCGTATTAATTTCGATAAGC
CAGGTTAACCTGCATTAATGAATCGGCCAACGCGCGGGGAGAGGCGGTTTGCGTATTGGGCGCTCTTCCG
CTTCCTCGCTCACTGACTCGCTGCGCTCGGTCGTTCGGCTGCGGCGAGCGGTATCAGCTCACTCAAAGGC
GGTAATACGGTTATCCACAGAATCAGGGGATAACGCAGGAAAGAACATGTGAGCAAAAGGCCAGCAAAAG
GCCAGGAACCGTAAAAAGGCCGCGTTGCTGGCGTTTTTCCATAGGCTCCGCCCCCCTGACGAGCATCACA
AAAATCGACGCTCAAGTCAGAGGTGGCGAAACCCGACAGGACTATAAAGATACCAGGCGTTTCCCCCTGG
AAGCTCCCTCGTGCGCTCTCCTGTTCCGACCCTGCCGCTTACCGGATACCTGTCCGCCTTTCTCCCTTCG
GGAAGCGTGGCGCTTTCTCATAGCTCACGCTGTAGGTATCTCAGTTCGGTGTAGGTCGTTCGCTCCAAGC
TGGGCTGTGTGCACGAACCCCCCGTTCAGCCCGACCGCTGCGCCTTATCCGGTAACTATCGTCTTGAGTC
CAACCCGGTAAGACACGACTTATCGCCACTGGCAGCAGCCACTGGTAACAGGATTAGCAGAGCGAGGTAT
GTAGGCGGTGCTACAGAGTTCTTGAAGTGGTGGCCTAACTACGGCTACACTAGAAGAACAGTATTTGGTA
TCTGCGCTCTGCTGAAGCCAGTTACCTTCGGAAAAAGAGTTGGTAGCTCTTGATCCGGCAAACAAACCAC
CGCTGGTAGCGGTGGTTTTTTTGTTTGCAAGCAGCAGATTACGCGCAGAAAAAAAGGATCTCAAGAAGAT
CCTTTGATCTTTTCTACGGGGTCTGACGCTCAGTGGAACGAAAACTCACGTTAAGGGATTTTGGTCATGA
GATTATCAAAAAGGATCTTCACCTAGATCCTTTTAAATTAAAAATGAAGTTTTAAATCAATCTAAAGTAT
ATATGAGTAAACTTGGTCTGACAGTTACCAATGCTTAATCAGTGAGGCACCTATCTCAGCGATCTGTCTA
TTTCGTTCATCCATAGTTGCCTGACTCCCCGTCGTGTAGATAACTACGATACGGGAGGGCTTACCATCTG
GCCCCAGTGCTGCAATGATACCGCGAGACCCACGCTCACCGGCTCCAGATTTATCAGCAATAAACCAGCC
AGCCGGAAGGGCCGAGCGCAGAAGTGGTCCTGCAACTTTATCCGCCTCCATCCAGTCTATTAATTGTTGC
CGGGAAGCTAGAGTAAGTAGTTCGCCAGTTAATAGTTTGCGCAACGTTGTTGCCATTGCTACAGGCATCG
TGGTGTCACGCTCGTCGTTTGGTATGGCTTCATTCAGCTCCGGTTCCCAACGATCAAGGCGAGTTACATG
ATCCCCCATGTTGTGCAAAAAAGCGGTTAGCTCCTTCGGTCCTCCGATCGTTGTCAGAAGTAAGTTGGCC
GCAGTGTTATCACTCATGGTTATGGCAGCACTGCATAATTCTCTTACTGTCATGCCATCCGTAAGATGCT
TTTCTGTGACTGGTGAGTACTCAACCAAGTCATTCTGAGAATAGTGTATGCGGCGACCGAGTTGCTCTTG
CCCGGCGTCAATACGGGATAATACCGCGCCACATAGCAGAACTTTAAAAGTGCTCATCATTGGAAAACGT
TCTTCGGGGCGAAAACTCTCAAGGATCTTACCGCTGTTGAGATCCAGTTCGATGTAACCCACTCGTGCAC
CCAACTGATCTTCAGCATCTTTTACTTTCACCAGCGTTTCTGGGTGAGCAAAAACAGGAAGGCAAAATGC
CGCAAAAAAGGGAATAAGGGCGACACGGAAATGTTGAATACTCATACTCTTCCTTTTTCAATATTATTGA
AGCATTTATCAGGGTTATTGTCTCATGAGCGGATACATATTTGAATGTATTTAGAAAAATAAACAAATAG
GGGTTCCGCGCACATTTCCCCGAAAAGTGCCACCTGACGTCTAAGAAACCATTATTATCATGACATTAAC
CTATAAAAATAGGCGTATCACGAGGCCCTTTCGTCTCGCGCGTTTCGGTGATGACGGTGAAAACCTCTGA
CACATGCAGCTCCCGGAGACGGTCACAGCTTGTCTGTAAGCGGATGCCGGGAGCAGACAAGCCCGTCAGG
GCGCGTCAGCGGGTGTTGGCGGGTGTCGGGGCTGGCTTAACTATGCGGCATCAGAGCAGATTGTACTGAG
AGTGCACCATATGGACATATTGTCGTTAGAACGCGGCTACAATTAATACATAACCTTATGTATCATACAC
ATACG
